Addgene plasmid #230471: AiP13908 - pAAV-AiE0440h_3xC1-minBG-SYFP2-WPRE3-BGHpA (Alias: CN3908)
Purpose: AiE0440h_3xC1 is an enhancer sequence, designed to drive AAV-mediated transgene expression in specific populations of brain cells
Depositing lab: Allen Institute for Brain Science & Jonathan Ting. Depositing organization: Allen Institute. Publication: A suite of enhancer AAVs and transgenic mouse lines for genetic access to cortical cell types. Ben-Simon Y, Hooper M, Narayan S, Daigle TL, Dwivedi D, Way SW, Oster A, Stafford DA, Mich JK, Taormina MJ, Martinez RA, Opitz-Araya X, Roth JR, Alexander JR, Allen S, Amster A, Arbuckle J, Ayala A, Baker PM, Bakken TE, Barcelli T, Barta S, Bendrick J, Bertagnolli D, Bielstein C, Bishwakarma P, Bowlus J, Boyer G, Brouner K, Casian B, Casper T, Chakka AB, Chakrabarty R, Chance RK, Chavan S, Clark M, Colbert K, Collman F, Daniel S, Departee M, DiValentin P, Donadio N, Dotson N, Egdorf T, Fliss T, Gabitto M, Garcia J, Gary A, Gasperini M, Gloe J, Goldy J, Gore BB, Graybuck L, Greisman N, Haeseleer F, Halterman C, Haradon Z, Hastings SD, Helback O, Ho W, Hockemeyer D, Huang C, Huff S, Hunker A, Johansen N, Jones D, Juneau Z, Kalmbach B, Kannan M, Khem S, Kussick E, Kutsal R, Larsen R, Lee C, Lee AY, Leibly M, Lenz GH, Li S, Liang E, Lusk N, Madigan Z, Malloy J, Malone J, McCue R, Melchor J, Mollenkopf T, Moosman S, Morin E, Newman D, Ng L, Ngo K, Omstead V, Otto S, Oyama A, Pena N, Pham T, Phillips E, Pom CA, Potekhina L, Ransford S, Ray PL, Rette D, Reynoldson C, Rimorin C, Rocha D, Ruiz A, Sanchez REA, Sawyer L, Sedeno-Cortes A, Sevigny JP, Shapovalova N, Shepard N, Shulga L, Sigler AR, Siverts L, Soliman S, Somasundaram S, Staats B, Stewart K, Szelenyi E, Tieu M, Trader C, Tran A, van Velthoven CTJ, Walker M, Wang Y, Weed N, Wirthlin M, Wood T, Wynalda B, Yao Z, Zhou T, Ariza J, Dee N, Reding M, Ronellenfitch K, Mufti S, Sunkin SM, Smith KA, Esposito L, Waters J, Thyagarajan B, Yao S, Lein ES, Zeng H, Levi BP, Ngai J, Ting JT, Tasic B. Cell. 2025 May 16:S0092-8674(25)00513-6. doi: 10.1016/j.cell.2025.05.002. PubMed 40403729.
Backbone
  Vector backbone: pAAV2
  Vector type: AAV
Growth in bacteria
  Bacterial resistance: Ampicillin, 100 μg/mL
  Growth temperature: 37°C
  Growth strain: NEB Stable
  Copy number: High Copy
Gene/Insert
  Gene/Insert name: SYFP2
  Species: Synthetic
  Promoter: minBG
  Cloning method: Gibson Cloning
Terms and licenses: Academic/Nonprofit Terms; Industry Terms: Not Available to Industry
How to cite: AiP13908 - pAAV-AiE0440h_3xC1-minBG-SYFP2-WPRE3-BGHpA (Alias: CN3908) was a gift from Allen Institute for Brain Science & Jonathan Ting (Addgene plasmid # 230471 ; http://n2t.net/addgene:230471 ; RRID:Addgene_230471)
