[The description below was written by a language model from this plasmid's Addgene catalogue record and pLannotate feature annotations shown in this document.]
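Description:
AiP13908 - pAAV-AiE0440h_3xC1-minBG-SYFP2-WPRE3-BGHpA (alias CN3908) is an AAV transfer plasmid of about 4.9 kb built on a pAAV2 backbone, intended for packaging a recombinant AAV genome that reports enhancer activity in the brain. It is maintained in bacteria through a high-copy ColE1/pUC-type origin and selected with ampicillin via the β-lactamase gene and its own promoter. The backbone also carries an f1 phage origin and small remnants of pBR322 bom and rop sequences. The recorded growth strain is a recombination-deficient one, a common choice for preserving repeat-rich ITR plasmids.

The payload lies between AAV2 inverted terminal repeats, which are the cis elements needed for genome replication and encapsidation. The right ITR is annotated in full, whereas the left one is detected only as two short fragments. This may reflect the difficulty of sequencing and annotating these hairpin-forming repeats, although the record does not settle the point. Inside the ITRs, the AiE0440h_3xC1 enhancer sits upstream of a minimal beta-globin promoter (minBG). Neither element is called by the automated annotation, but they presumably occupy the unannotated stretch ahead of the reporter. The name suggests a triplicated core of the enhancer, though the record does not spell this out. Because a minimal promoter has little activity alone, expression of the monomeric yellow fluorescent protein SYFP2 depends on the enhancer. The transcript is stabilised by WPRE3, a shortened woodchuck posttranscriptional element that appears as two WPRE fragments, and is terminated by the bovine growth hormone polyadenylation signal.

According to the record, the enhancer is designed to drive AAV-mediated transgene expression in specific brain cell populations, as part of a collection of enhancer AAVs for genetic access to cortical cell types. The particular population targeted is not stated.
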