Features (pLannotate 1.2.2; 14 found; start..end, strand, type, name):
     12..39      +  repeat_region  AAV2 ITR (fragment): inverted terminal repeat of adeno-associated virus serotype 2 inverted
     68..95      +  repeat_region  AAV2 ITR (fragment): inverted terminal repeat of adeno-associated virus serotype 2 inverted
    919..1635    +  CDS            SYFP2: SYFP2 is a basic (constitutively fluorescent) yellow fluorescent protein published in 2006, derived from Aequorea victoria. It is reported to be a very rapidly-maturing monomer with moderate acid sensitivity.
   1675..1832    +  misc_feature   WPRE (fragment): woodchuck hepatitis virus posttranscriptional regulatory element
   1838..1918    +  misc_feature   WPRE (fragment): woodchuck hepatitis virus posttranscriptional regulatory element
   1935..2046    +  polyA_signal   bGH poly(A) signal: bovine growth hormone polyadenylation signal
   2164..2304    +  repeat_region  AAV2 ITR: inverted terminal repeat of adeno-associated virus serotype 2 inverted
   2309..2360    -  misc_feature   bom (fragment): basis of mobility region from pBR322
   2379..2834    +  rep_origin     f1 ori (sequence partly withheld): f1 bacteriophage origin of replication; arrow indicates direction of (+) strand synthesis
   2835..2884    -  misc_feature   bom (fragment): basis of mobility region from pBR322
   2986..3021    -  CDS            rop (fragment): Rop protein, which maintains plasmids at low copy number; rop
   3116..3220    +  promoter       AmpR promoter: bla
   3221..4081    +  CDS            AmpR: β-lactamase; bla; confers resistance to ampicillin, carbenicillin, and related antibiotics
   4252..4840    +  rep_origin     ori: high-copy-number ColE1/pMB1/pBR322/pUC origin of replication
>Addgene plasmid #230471 | AiP13908 - pAAV-AiE0440h_3xC1-minBG-SYFP2-WPRE3-BGHpA (Alias: CN3908) | addgene full sequence | sequence record 470971 | Addgene NGS Result
CCTGCAGGCAGCTGCGCGCTCGCTCGCTCACTGAGGCCGCCCGGGCGTCGGGCGACCTTTGGTCGCCCGG
CCTCAGTGAGCGAGCGAGCGCGCAGAGAGGGAGTGGCCAACTCCATCACTAGGGGTTCCTGCGGCCGCAC
GCGTAAGCCAATGACATTAGAGAAGTGTTCAAACAGCCAGCTAAATTCACTGCACTTCTCAACCACAGAA
ATATTTTCAGGTGATTCTGTTTTTGAGAAAACGTGGGAACCACAGGATCTACAACACTTCCAGGCAAAAC
TCAACAGCTCTAATAATAGTGACAGAAGTGAAAGCCAATTTGGATAAAATAAGACATTGACTCAAAGTCC
TCTGAGAGATTTTTCAAAAAAGCCAATGACATTAGAGAAGTGTTCAAACAGCCAGCTAAATTCACTGCAC
TTCTCAACCACAGAAATATTTTCAGGTGATTCTGTTTTTGAGAAAACGTGGGAACCACAGGATCTACAAC
ACTTCCAGGCAAAACTCAACAGCTCTAATAATAGTGACAGAAGTGAAAGCCAATTTGGATAAAATAAGAC
ATTGACTCAAAGTCCTCTGAGAGATTTTTCAAAAAAGCCAATGACATTAGAGAAGTGTTCAAACAGCCAG
CTAAATTCACTGCACTTCTCAACCACAGAAATATTTTCAGGTGATTCTGTTTTTGAGAAAACGTGGGAAC
CACAGGATCTACAACACTTCCAGGCAAAACTCAACAGCTCTAATAATAGTGACAGAAGTGAAAGCCAATT
TGGATAAAATAAGACATTGACTCAAAGTCCTCTGAGAGATTTTTCAAAAGAGCTCGGGCTGGGCATAAAA
GTCAGGGCAGAGCCATCTATTGCTTACATTTGCTTCTGGGATCCAGATCTTTCGAAGCTAGCGCTACCGG
TCGCCACCATGGTGAGCAAGGGCGAGGAGCTGTTCACCGGGGTGGTGCCCATCCTGGTCGAGCTGGACGG
CGACGTAAACGGCCACAAGTTCAGCGTGTCCGGCGAGGGCGAGGGCGATGCCACCTACGGCAAGCTGACC
CTGAAGCTGATCTGCACCACCGGCAAGCTGCCCGTGCCCTGGCCCACCCTCGTGACCACCCTGGGCTACG
GCGTGCAGTGCTTCGCCCGCTACCCCGACCACATGAAGCAGCACGACTTCTTCAAGTCCGCCATGCCCGA
AGGCTACGTCCAGGAGCGCACCATCTTCTTCAAGGACGACGGCAACTACAAGACCCGCGCCGAGGTGAAG
TTCGAGGGCGACACCCTGGTGAACCGCATCGAGCTGAAGGGCATCGACTTCAAGGAGGACGGCAACATCC
TGGGGCACAAGCTGGAGTACAACTACAACAGCCACAACGTCTATATCACCGCCGACAAGCAGAAGAACGG
CATCAAGGCCAACTTCAAGATCCGCCACAACATCGAGGACGGCGGCGTGCAGCTCGCCGACCACTACCAG
CAGAACACCCCCATCGGCGACGGCCCCGTGCTGCTGCCCGACAACCACTACCTGAGCTACCAGTCCAAGC
TGAGCAAAGACCCCAACGAGAAGCGCGATCACATGGTCCTGCTGGAGTTCGTGACCGCCGCCGGGATCAC
TCTCGGCATGGACGAGCTGTACAAGTAAGTCGACGGCGCGCCGCGGCCGCGAATTCGATATCATAATCAA
CCTCTGGATTACAAAATTTGTGAAAGATTGACTGGTATTCTTAACTATGTTGCTCCTTTTACGCTATGTG
GATACGCTGCTTTAATGCCTTTGTATCATGCTATTGCTTCCCGTATGGCTTTCATTTTCTCCTCCTTGTA
TAAATCCTGGTTAGTTCTTGCCACGGCGGAACTCATCGCCGCCTGCCTTGCCCGCTGCTGGACAGGGGCT
CGGCTGTTGGGCACTGACAATTCCGTGGCTCGAGAGATCTTCGACTGTGCCTTCTAGTTGCCAGCCATCT
GTTGTTTGCCCCTCCCCCGTGCCTTCCTTGACCCTGGAAGGTGCCACTCCCACTGTCCTTTCCTAATAAA
ATGAGGAAATTGCATCGCATTGTCTGAGTAGGTGTCATTCTATTCTGGGGGGTGGGGTGGGGCAGGACAG
CAAGGGGGAGGATTGGGAAGACAATAGCAGGCATGAGATCTCACGTGCGGACCGAGCGGCCGCAGGAACC
CCTAGTGATGGAGTTGGCCACTCCCTCTCTGCGCGCTCGCTCGCTCACTGAGGCCGGGCGACCAAAGGTC
GCCCGACGCCCGGGCTTTGCCCGGGCGGCCTCAGTGAGCGAGCGAGCGCGCAGCTGCCTGCAGGGGCGCC
TGATGCGGTATTTTCTCCTTACGCATCTGTGCGGTATTTCACACCGCATA
[95 nt withheld, positions 2361-2455]
T
[46 nt withheld, positions 2457-2502]
C
[141 nt withheld, positions 2504-2644]
CCTTTGACGTTGGAGTCCACGTTCTTT
[37 nt withheld, positions 2672-2708]
ACTCTATCTCGGGCTATTCTTTTGATTTATAAGGGATTTTGCCGATTTCGGTCTATTGGTTAAAAAATGA
GCTGATTTAACAAAAATTTAACGCGAATTTTAACAAAATATTAACGTTTACAATTTTATGGTGCACTCTC
AGTACAATCTGCTCTGATGCCGCATAGTTAAGCCAGCCCCGACACCCGCCAACACCCGCTGACGCGCCCT
GACGGGCTTGTCTGCTCCCGGCATCCGCTTACAGACAAGCTGTGACCGTCTCCGGGAGCTGCATGTGTCA
GAGGTTTTCACCGTCATCACCGAAACGCGCGAGACGAAAGGGCCTCGTGATACGCCTATTTTTATAGGTT
AATGTCATGATAATAATGGTTTCTTAGACGTCAGGTGGCACTTTTCGGGGAAATGTGCGCGGAACCCCTA
TTTGTTTATTTTTCTAAATACATTCAAATATGTATCCGCTCATGAGACAATAACCCTGATAAATGCTTCA
ATAATATTGAAAAAGGAAGAGTATGAGTATTCAACATTTCCGTGTCGCCCTTATTCCCTTTTTTGCGGCA
TTTTGCCTTCCTGTTTTTGCTCACCCAGAAACGCTGGTGAAAGTAAAAGATGCTGAAGATCAGTTGGGTG
CACGAGTGGGTTACATCGAACTGGATCTCAACAGCGGTAAGATCCTTGAGAGTTTTCGCCCCGAAGAACG
TTTTCCAATGATGAGCACTTTTAAAGTTCTGCTATGTGGCGCGGTATTATCCCGTATTGACGCCGGGCAA
GAGCAACTCGGTCGCCGCATACACTATTCTCAGAATGACTTGGTTGAGTACTCACCAGTCACAGAAAAGC
ATCTTACGGATGGCATGACAGTAAGAGAATTATGCAGTGCTGCCATAACCATGAGTGATAACACTGCGGC
CAACTTACTTCTGACAACGATCGGAGGACCGAAGGAGCTAACCGCTTTTTTGCACAACATGGGGGATCAT
GTAACTCGCCTTGATCGTTGGGAACCGGAGCTGAATGAAGCCATACCAAACGACGAGCGTGACACCACGA
TGCCTGTAGCAATGGCAACAACGTTGCGCAAACTATTAACTGGCGAACTACTTACTCTAGCTTCCCGGCA
ACAATTAATAGACTGGATGGAGGCGGATAAAGTTGCAGGACCACTTCTGCGCTCGGCCCTTCCGGCTGGC
TGGTTTATTGCTGATAAATCTGGAGCCGGTGAGCGTGGGTCTCGCGGTATCATTGCAGCACTGGGGCCAG
ATGGTAAGCCCTCCCGTATCGTAGTTATCTACACGACGGGGAGTCAGGCAACTATGGATGAACGAAATAG
ACAGATCGCTGAGATAGGTGCCTCACTGATTAAGCATTGGTAACTGTCAGACCAAGTTTACTCATATATA
CTTTAGATTGATTTAAAACTTCATTTTTAATTTAAAAGGATCTAGGTGAAGATCCTTTTTGATAATCTCA
TGACCAAAATCCCTTAACGTGAGTTTTCGTTCCACTGAGCGTCAGACCCCGTAGAAAAGATCAAAGGATC
TTCTTGAGATCCTTTTTTTCTGCGCGTAATCTGCTGCTTGCAAACAAAAAAACCACCGCTACCAGCGGTG
GTTTGTTTGCCGGATCAAGAGCTACCAACTCTTTTTCCGAAGGTAACTGGCTTCAGCAGAGCGCAGATAC
CAAATACTGTTCTTCTAGTGTAGCCGTAGTTAGGCCACCACTTCAAGAACTCTGTAGCACCGCCTACATA
CCTCGCTCTGCTAATCCTGTTACCAGTGGCTGCTGCCAGTGGCGATAAGTCGTGTCTTACCGGGTTGGAC
TCAAGACGATAGTTACCGGATAAGGCGCAGCGGTCGGGCTGAACGGGGGGTTCGTGCACACAGCCCAGCT
TGGAGCGAACGACCTACACCGAACTGAGATACCTACAGCGTGAGCTATGAGAAAGCGCCACGCTTCCCGA
AGGGAGAAAGGCGGACAGGTATCCGGTAAGCGGCAGGGTCGGAACAGGAGAGCGCACGAGGGAGCTTCCA
GGGGGAAACGCCTGGTATCTTTATAGTCCTGTCGGGTTTCGCCACCTCTGACTTGAGCGTCGATTTTTGT
GATGCTCGTCAGGGGGGCGGAGCCTATGGAAAAACGCCAGCAACGCGGCCTTTTTACGGTTCCTGGCCTT
TTGCTGGCCTTTTGCTCACATGT
